Addgene plasmid #81531: pDONR223_SV2C_p.G146S
Purpose: Gateway Donor vector containing SV2C , part of the Target Accelerator Plasmid Collection.
Depositing lab: Jesse Boehm & William Hahn & David Root. Depositing organization: Broad Institute. Publication: Systematic Functional Interrogation of Rare Cancer Variants Identifies Oncogenic Alleles. Kim E, Ilic N, Shrestha Y, Zou L, Kamburov A, Zhu C, Yang X, Lubonja R, Tran N, Nguyen C, Lawrence MS, Piccioni F, Bagul M, Doench JG, Chouinard CR, Wu X, Hogstrom L, Natoli T, Tamayo P, Horn H, Corsello SM, Lage K, Root DE, Subramanian A, Golub TR, Getz G, Boehm JS, Hahn WC. Cancer Discov. 2016 Jul;6(7):714-26. doi: 10.1158/2159-8290.CD-16-0160. Epub 2016 May 4. PubMed 27147599.
Backbone
  Vector backbone: pDONR223
  Backbone manufacturer: Invitrogen
  Backbone size w/o insert (bp): 2790
  Vector type: Gateway Entry vector
Growth in bacteria
  Bacterial resistance: Spectinomycin, 50 μg/mL
  Growth temperature: 37°C
  Growth strain: DH5alpha
  Copy number: High Copy
Gene/Insert
  Gene/Insert name: SV2C (alt name: NM_014979.3)
  Species: H. sapiens (human)
  Mutation: G146S; F346S
  Entrez Gene: SV2C
  Promoter: None
  Cloning method: Gateway Cloning
  Sequencing primers: 5′ M13pUC-fwd; 3′ M13-Rev
Terms and licenses: Academic/Nonprofit Terms; Industry Terms: Not Available to Industry
Depositor comments: Closed state: stop codon immediately follows insert
How to cite: pDONR223_SV2C_p.G146S was a gift from Jesse Boehm & William Hahn & David Root (Addgene plasmid # 81531 ; http://n2t.net/addgene:81531 ; RRID:Addgene_81531)
