[The description below was written by a language model from this plasmid's Addgene catalogue record and pLannotate feature annotations shown in this document.]
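Description:
pDONR223_SV2C_p.G146S is a Gateway entry clone built on the Invitrogen pDONR223 backbone and belongs to the Target Accelerator Plasmid Collection, a set of wild-type and variant open reading frames assembled for systematic functional testing of rare cancer-associated alleles. It is a bacterial propagation plasmid of about 5 kb. A high-copy ColE1/pUC-type origin replicates it in E. coli, and the aadA (SmR) aminoglycoside adenylyltransferase gene provides selection by conferring spectinomycin resistance. The aadA region is preceded by a class 1 integron Pc promoter fragment and a short remnant of a gentamicin resistance gene.

The payload is the human SV2C coding sequence (synaptic vesicle glycoprotein 2C), annotated as a roughly 2.2 kb CDS. The name highlights the G146S substitution, but the record lists a second change, F346S, so users should be aware that the clone carries both. The ORF is in the "closed" configuration, with a stop codon immediately after the insert, so it yields native C-terminal protein and cannot be read through into C-terminal tags supplied by a destination vector. No promoter drives the insert in this plasmid, which is intended as a shuttle rather than an expression construct. The ORF is flanked by two attL recombination sites in opposite orientations (the automated annotation labels both attL3), which allow LR Clonase-mediated transfer into attR-containing destination vectors for expression in a chosen system. The rrnB T1 and T2 terminators upstream of the cassette insulate it from read-through transcription, and a T7 promoter lies downstream on the opposite strand, facing the insert. Small lacI and lacZα fragments are backbone remnants, and the M13 primer sites listed in the record allow sequence verification of the insert.
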