Features (pLannotate 1.2.2; 12 found; start..end, strand, type, name):
    121..213     +  CDS            lacI (fragment): lac repressor; lacI; The lac repressor binds to the lac operator to inhibit transcription in E. coli. This inhibition can be relieved by adding lactose or isopropyl-β-D-thiogalactopyranoside (IPTG).
    268..295     -  terminator     rrnB T2 terminator: transcription terminator T2 from the E. coli rrnB gene
    427..470     +  terminator     rrnB T1 terminator: Escherichia coli rrnB; transcription terminator T1 from the E. coli rrnB gene
    517..553     -  CDS            lacZα (fragment): LacZα fragment of β-galactosidase; lacZ fragment
    570..665     +  protein_bind   attL3: mutant version of attL; recombination site for the Gateway® LR reaction LR Clonase™
    671..2851    +  CDS            SV2C: SV2C_HUMAN - Also known as KIAA1054. Experimental evidence at protein level: Swiss-Prot protein existence level 1. (Microbial infection) Possible receptor for C.botulinum neurotoxin type D (BoNT/D, botD); note that type D does not usually infect humans. From Homo sapiens (Human).
   2859..2954    -  protein_bind   attL3: mutant version of attL; recombination site for the Gateway® LR reaction LR Clonase™
   2973..2991    -  promoter       T7 promoter: promoter for bacteriophage T7 RNA polymerase
   3181..3204    +  promoter       Pc promoter (fragment): intI1 (promoter lies within the coding sequence); class 1 integron promoter
   3380..3436    +  CDS            GmR (fragment): gentamycin acetyltransferase; aacC1; confers resistance to gentamycin
   3443..4234    +  CDS            SmR: aminoglycoside adenylyltransferase (Murphy, 1985); aadA; confers resistance to spectinomycin and streptomycin
   4327..4915    +  rep_origin     ori: high-copy-number ColE1/pMB1/pBR322/pUC origin of replication
>Addgene plasmid #81531 | pDONR223_SV2C_p.G146S | addgene full sequence | sequence record 168738 | Addgene NGS Result
CTTTCCTGCGTTATCCCCTGATTCTGTGGATAACCGTATTACCGCCTTTGAGTGAGCTGATACCGCTCGC
CGCAGCCGAACGACCGAGCGCAGCGAGTCAGTGAGCGAGGAAGCGGAAGAGCGCCCAATACGCAAACCGC
CTCTCCCCGCGCGTTGGCCGATTCATTAATGCAGCTGGCACGACAGGTTTCCCGACTGGAAAGCGGGCAG
TGAGCGCAACGCAATTAATACGCGTACCGCTAGCCAGGAAGAGTTTGTAGAAACGCAAAAAGGCCATCCG
TCAGGATGGCCTTCTGCTTAGTTTGATGCCTGGCAGTTTATGGCGGGCGTCCTGCCCGCCACCCTCCGGG
CCGTTGCTTCACAACGTTCAAATCCGCTCCCGGCGGATTTGTCCTACTCAGGAGAGCGTTCACCGACAAA
CAACAGATAAAACGAAAGGCCCAGTCTTCCGACTGAGCCTTTCGTTTTATTTGATGCCTGGCAGTTCCCT
ACTCTCGCGTTAACGCTAGCATGGATGTTTTCCCAGTCACGACGTTGTAAAACGACGGCCAGTCTTAAGC
TCGGGCCCCAAATAATGATTTTATTTTGACTGATAGTGACCTGTTCGTTGCAACAAATTGATGAGCAATG
CTTTTTTATAATGCCAACTTTGTACAAAAAAGTTGGCACCATGGAAGACTCTTACAAGGATAGGACTTCA
CTGATGAAGGGTGCCAAGGACATTGCCAGAGAGGTGAAGAAACAAACAGTAAAGAAGGTGAATCAAGCTG
TGGACCGAGCCCAGGATGAATACACCCAGAGGTCCTACAGTCGGTTCCAAGATGAAGAAGATGATGATGA
CTACTACCCGGCTGGAGAAACCTATAATGGTGAGGCCAACGATGACGAAGGCTCAAGTGAAGCCACTGAG
GGGCATGATGAAGATGATGAGATCTATGAGGGGGAGTATCAGGGCATCCCCAGTATGAACCAAGCGAAGG
ACAGCATCGTGTCAGTGGGGCAGCCCAAGGGCGATGAGTACAAGGACCGACGGGAGCTGGAATCAGAAAG
GAGAGCTGACGAGGAAGAGTTAGCCCAGCAGTATGAGCTGATAATCCAAGAATGCAGTCATGGTCGTTTT
CAGTGGGCCCTTTTCTTCGTCCTGGGCATGGCTCTTATGGCAGACGGTGTAGAGGTGTTTGTCGTTGGCT
TCGTGTTACCCAGTGCTGAGACAGACCTCTGCATCCCAAATTCAGGATCTGGATGGCTAGGCAGCATAGT
GTACCTCGGGATGATGGTGGGGGCGTTCTTCTGGGGAGGACTGGCAGACAAAGTGGGAAGGAAACAGTCT
CTTCTGATTTGCATGTCTGTCAACGGATTCTTTGCCTTCCTTTCTTCATTTGTCCAAGGTTATGGCTTCT
TTCTCTTCTGTCGCTTACTTTCTGGATTCGGGATTGGAGGAGCCATACCCACTGTGTTCTCGTACTTTGC
TGAAGTCCTGGCCCGGGAAAAGCGGGGCGAACACTTGAGCTGGCTCTGCATGTTCTGGATGATCGGTGGC
ATCTACGCCTCTGCCATGGCCTGGGCCATCATCCCGCACTACGGGTGGAGCTTCAGCATGGGATCGGCCT
ACCAGTTTCACAGTTGGCGTGTGTTTGTCATCGTCTGTGCACTCCCCTGTGTCTCCTCCGTGGTGGCCCT
CACATTCATGCCTGAAAGCCCACGATCCTTGTTGGAGGTTGGAAAACATGATGAAGCTTGGATGATTCTG
AAGTTAATTCATGACACCAACATGAGAGCCCGGGGTCAGCCTGAGAAGGTCTTCACGGTAAACAAAATAA
AAACTCCTAAACAAATAGATGAGCTGATTGAAATTGAGAGTGACACAGGAACATGGTATAGGAGGTGTTT
TGTTCGGATCCGCACCGAGCTGTACGGAATTTGGTTGACTTTTATGAGATGTTTCAACTACCCAGTCAGG
GATAATACAATAAAGCTTACAATTGTTTGGTTCACCCTGTCCTTTGGGTACTATGGATTATCCGTTTGGT
TCCCTGATGTCATTAAACCTCTGCAGTCCGATGAATATGCATTGCTAACCAGAAATGTGGAGAGAGATAA
ATATGCAAATTTCACTATTAACTTTACAATGGAAAATCAGATTCATACTGGAATGGAATACGACAATGGC
AGATTCATAGGGGTCAAGTTCAAATCTGTAACTTTCAAAGACTCTGTTTTTAAGTCCTGCACCTTTGAGG
ATGTAACTTCAGTGAACACCTACTTCAAGAACTGCACATTTATTGACACTGTTTTTGACAACACAGATTT
TGAGCCATATAAATTCATTGACAGTGAATTTAAAAACTGCTCGTTTTTTCACAACAAGACGGGATGTCAG
ATTACCTTTGATGATGACTATAGTGCCTACTGGATTTATTTTGTCAACTTTCTGGGGACATTGGCAGTAT
TGCCAGGGAACATTGTGTCTGCTCTGCTGATGGACAGAATTGGGCGCTTAACAATGCTAGGTGGCTCTAT
GGTGCTTTCGGGGATCAGCTGTTTCTTCCTTTGGTTCGGCACCAGTGAATCCATGATGATAGGCATGCTG
TGTCTGTACAATGGATTGACCATCTCAGCCTGGAACTCTCTTGACGTGGTCACTGTGGAACTGTACCCCA
CAGACCGGAGGGCAACAGGCTTTGGCTTCTTAAATGCGCTATGCAAGGCAGCAGCCGTCCTGGGAAACTT
AATATTTGGCTCTCTGGTCAGCATCACCAAATCAATCCCCATCCTGCTGGCTTCTACTGTGCTCGTGTGT
GGAGGACTCGTTGGGCTGTGCCTGCCTGACACACGAACCCAGGTTCTGATGTGATTGCCAACTTTCTTGT
ACAAAGTTGGCATTATAAGAAAGCATTGCTTATCAATTTGTTGCAACGAACAGGTCACTATCAGTCAAAA
TAAAATCATTATTTGCCATCCAGCTGATATCCCCTATAGTGAGTCGTATTACATGGTCATAGCTGTTTCC
TGGCAGCTCTGGCCCGTGTCTCAAAATCTCTGATGTTACATTGCACAAGATAAAAATATATCATCATGCC
TCCTCTAGACCAGCCAGGACAGAAATGCCTCGACTTCGCTGCTACCCAAGGTTGCCGGGTGACGCACACC
GTGGAAACGGATGAAGGCACGAACCCAGTGGACATAAGCCTGTTCGGTTCGTAAGCTGTAATGCAAGTAG
CGTATGCGCTCACGCAACTGGTCCAGAACCTTGACCGAACGCAGCGGTGGTAACGGCGCAGTGGCGGTTT
TCATGGCTTGTTATGACTGTTTTTTTGGGGTACAGTCTATGCCTCGGGCATCCAAGCAGCAAGCGCGTTA
CGCCGTGGGTCGATGTTTGATGTTATGGAGCAGCAACGATGTTACGCAGCAGGGCAGTCGCCCTAAAACA
AAGTTAAACATTATGAGGGAAGCGGTGATCGCCGAAGTATCGACTCAACTATCAGAGGTAGTTGGCGTCA
TCGAGCGCCATCTCGAACCGACGTTGCTGGCCGTACATTTGTACGGCTCCGCAGTGGATGGCGGCCTGAA
GCCACACAGTGATATTGATTTGCTGGTTACGGTGACCGTAAGGCTTGATGAAACAACGCGGCGAGCTTTG
ATCAACGACCTTTTGGAAACTTCGGCTTCCCCTGGAGAGAGCGAGATTCTCCGCGCTGTAGAAGTCACCA
TTGTTGTGCACGACGACATCATTCCGTGGCGTTATCCAGCTAAGCGCGAACTGCAATTTGGAGAATGGCA
GCGCAATGACATTCTTGCAGGTATCTTCGAGCCAGCCACGATCGACATTGATCTGGCTATCTTGCTGACA
AAAGCAAGAGAACATAGCGTTGCCTTGGTAGGTCCAGCGGCGGAGGAACTCTTTGATCCGGTTCCTGAAC
AGGATCTATTTGAGGCGCTAAATGAAACCTTAACGCTATGGAACTCGCCGCCCGACTGGGCTGGCGATGA
GCGAAATGTAGTGCTTACGTTGTCCCGCATTTGGTACAGCGCAGTAACCGGCAAAATCGCGCCGAAGGAT
GTCGCTGCCGACTGGGCAATGGAGCGCCTGCCGGCCCAGTATCAGCCCGTCATACTTGAAGCTAGACAGG
CTTATCTTGGACAAGAAGAAGATCGCTTGGCCTCGCGCGCAGATCAGTTGGAAGAATTTGTCCACTACGT
GAAAGGCGAGATCACCAAGGTAGTCGGCAAATAACCCTCGAGCCACCCATGACCAAAATCCCTTAACGTG
AGTTACGCGTCGTTCCACTGAGCGTCAGACCCCGTAGAAAAGATCAAAGGATCTTCTTGAGATCCTTTTT
TTCTGCGCGTAATCTGCTGCTTGCAAACAAAAAAACCACCGCTACCAGCGGTGGTTTGTTTGCCGGATCA
AGAGCTACCAACTCTTTTTCCGAAGGTAACTGGCTTCAGCAGAGCGCAGATACCAAATACTGTTCTTCTA
GTGTAGCCGTAGTTAGGCCACCACTTCAAGAACTCTGTAGCACCGCCTACATACCTCGCTCTGCTAATCC
TGTTACCAGTGGCTGCTGCCAGTGGCGATAAGTCGTGTCTTACCGGGTTGGACTCAAGACGATAGTTACC
GGATAAGGCGCAGCGGTCGGGCTGAACGGGGGGTTCGTGCACACAGCCCAGCTTGGAGCGAACGACCTAC
ACCGAACTGAGATACCTACAGCGTGAGCTATGAGAAAGCGCCACGCTTCCCGAAGGGAGAAAGGCGGACA
GGTATCCGGTAAGCGGCAGGGTCGGAACAGGAGAGCGCACGAGGGAGCTTCCAGGGGGAAACGCCTGGTA
TCTTTATAGTCCTGTCGGGTTTCGCCACCTCTGACTTGAGCGTCGATTTTTGTGATGCTCGTCAGGGGGG
CGGAGCCTATGGAAAAACGCCAGCAACGCGGCCTTTTTACGGTTCCTGGCCTTTTGCTGGCCTTTTGCTC
ACATGTT
