>Addgene plasmid #81531 | pDONR223_SV2C_p.G146S | depositor partial sequence | sequence record 154850 | Insert sequence
ATGGAAGACTCTTACAAGGATAGGACTTCACTGATGAAGGGTGCCAAGGACATTGCCAGAGAGGTGAAGA
AACAAACAGTAAAGAAGGTGAATCAAGCTGTGGACCGAGCCCAGGATGAATACACCCAGAGGTCCTACAG
TCGGTTCCAAGATGAAGAAGATGATGATGACTACTACCCGGCTGGAGAAACCTATAATGGTGAGGCCAAC
GATGACGAAGGCTCAAGTGAAGCCACTGAGGGGCATGATGAAGATGATGAGATCTATGAGGGGGAGTATC
AGGGCATCCCCAGTATGAACCAAGCGAAGGACAGCATCGTGTCAGTGGGGCAGCCCAAGGGCGATGAGTA
CAAGGACCGACGGGAGCTGGAATCAGAAAGGAGAGCTGACGAGGAAGAGTTAGCCCAGCAGTATGAGCTG
ATAATCCAAGAATGCAGTCATGGTCGTTTTCAGTGGGCCCTTTTCTTCGTCCTGGGCATGGCTCTTATGG
CAGACGGTGTAGAGGTGTTTGTCGTTGGCTTCGTGTTACCCAGTGCTGAGACAGACCTCTGCATCCCAAA
TTCAGGATCTGGATGGCTAGGCAGCATAGTGTACCTCGGGATGATGGTGGGGGCGTTCTTCTGGGGAGGA
CTGGCAGACAAAGTGGGAAGGAAACAGTCTCTTCTGATTTGCATGTCTGTCAACGGATTCTTTGCCTTCC
TTTCTTCATTTGTCCAAGGTTATGGCTTCTTTCTCTTCTGTCGCTTACTTTCTGGATTCGGGATTGGAGG
AGCCATACCCACTGTGTTCTCGTACTTTGCTGAAGTCCTGGCCCGGGAAAAGCGGGGCGAACACTTGAGC
TGGCTCTGCATGTTCTGGATGATCGGTGGCATCTACGCCTCTGCCATGGCCTGGGCCATCATCCCGCACT
ACGGGTGGAGCTTCAGCATGGGATCGGCCTACCAGTTTCACAGTTGGCGTGTGTTTGTCATCGTCTGTGC
ACTCCCCTGTGTCTCCTCCGTGGTGGCCCTCACATTCATGCCTGAAAGCCCACGATCCTTGTTGGAGGTT
GGAAAACATGATGAAGCTTGGATGATTCTGAAGTTAATTCATGACACCAACATGAGAGCCCGGGGTCAGC
CTGAGAAGGTCTTCACGGTAAACAAAATAAAAACTCCTAAACAAATAGATGAGCTGATTGAAATTGAGAG
TGACACAGGAACATGGTATAGGAGGTGTTTTGTTCGGATCCGCACCGAGCTGTACGGAATTTGGTTGACT
TTTATGAGATGTTTCAACTACCCAGTCAGGGATAATACAATAAAGCTTACAATTGTTTGGTTCACCCTGT
CCTTTGGGTACTATGGATTATCCGTTTGGTTCCCTGATGTCATTAAACCTCTGCAGTCCGATGAATATGC
ATTGCTAACCAGAAATGTGGAGAGAGATAAATATGCAAATTTCACTATTAACTTTACAATGGAAAATCAG
ATTCATACTGGAATGGAATACGACAATGGCAGATTCATAGGGGTCAAGTTCAAATCTGTAACTTTCAAAG
ACTCTGTTTTTAAGTCCTGCACCTTTGAGGATGTAACTTCAGTGAACACCTACTTCAAGAACTGCACATT
TATTGACACTGTTTTTGACAACACAGATTTTGAGCCATATAAATTCATTGACAGTGAATTTAAAAACTGC
TCGTTTTTTCACAACAAGACGGGATGTCAGATTACCTTTGATGATGACTATAGTGCCTACTGGATTTATT
TTGTCAACTTTCTGGGGACATTGGCAGTATTGCCAGGGAACATTGTGTCTGCTCTGCTGATGGACAGAAT
TGGGCGCTTAACAATGCTAGGTGGCTCTATGGTGCTTTCGGGGATCAGCTGTTTCTTCCTTTGGTTCGGC
ACCAGTGAATCCATGATGATAGGCATGCTGTGTCTGTACAATGGATTGACCATCTCAGCCTGGAACTCTC
TTGACGTGGTCACTGTGGAACTGTACCCCACAGACCGGAGGGCAACAGGCTTTGGCTTCTTAAATGCGCT
ATGCAAGGCAGCAGCCGTCCTGGGAAACTTAATATTTGGCTCTCTGGTCAGCATCACCAAATCAATCCCC
ATCCTGCTGGCTTCTACTGTGCTCGTGTGTGGAGGACTCGTTGGGCTGTGCCTGCCTGACACACGAACCC
AGGTTCTGATG
