>Addgene plasmid #81531 | pDONR223_SV2C_p.G146S | addgene partial sequence | sequence record 156580 | M13-F20 5'-TGTAAAACGACGGCCAGT-3'
TTCGTTGCAACAAATTGATGAGCAATGCTTTTTTATAATGCCAACTTTGTACAAAAAAGTTGGCACCATG
GAAGACTCTTACAAGGATAGGACTTCACTGATGAAGGGTGCCAAGGACATTGCCAGAGAGGTGAAGAAAC
AAACAGTAAAGAAGGTGAATCAAGCTGTGGACCGAGCCCAGGATGAATACACCCAGAGGTCCTACAGTCG
GTTCCAAGATGAAGAAGATGATGATGACTACTACCCGGCTGGAGAAACCTATAATGGTGAGGCCAACGAT
GACGAAGGCTCAAGTGAAGCCACTGAGGGGCATGATGAAGATGATGAGATCTATGAGGGGGAGTATCAGG
GCATCCCCAGTATGAACCAAGCGAAGGACAGCATCGTGTCAGTGGGGCAGCCCAAGGGCGATGAGTACAA
GGACCGACGGGAGCTGGAATCAGAAAGGAGAGCTGACGAGGAAGAGTTAGCCCAGCAGTATGAGCTGATA
ATCCAAGAATGCAGTCATGGTCGTTTTCAGTGGGCCCTTTTCTTCGTCCTGGGCATGGCTCTTATGGCAG
ACGGTGTAGAGGTGTTTGTCGTTGGCTTCGTGTTACCCAGTGCTGAGACAGACCTCTGCATCCCAAATTC
AGGATCTGGATGGCTAGGCAGCATAGTGTACCTCGGGATGATGGTGGGGGCGTTCTTCTGGGGAGGACTG
GCAGACAAAGTGGGAAGGAAACAGTCTCTTCTGATTTGCATGTCTGTCAACGGATTCTTTGCCTTCCTTT
CTTCATTTGTCCAAGGTTATGGCTTCTTTCTCTTCTGTCGCTTACTTTCTGGATTCGGGATTGGAGGAGC
CATACCCACTGTGTTCTCGTACTTTGCTGAAGTCCTGGCCCGGGAAAAGCGGGGCGAACACTTGAGCTGG
CTCTGCATGTTCTGGATGATCGGTGGCATCTACGCCTCTGCCATGGCCTGGGCCATCATCCCGCACTACG
GGTGGAGCTTCAGCATGGGATCGGCCTACCAGTTTCACAGTTGGCGTGTGTTTGTCATCGTCTGTGCACT
CCCCTG
